Addgene plasmid #71467: pET28a-HsSENP3
Purpose: Encodes human full length SENP3. Suitable for in vitro transcription/translation (T7).
Depositing lab: Jorge Eduardo Azevedo. Depositing organization: Instituto de Biologia Molecular e Celular (IBMC). Publication: Evaluation of the activity and substrate specificity of the human SENP family of SUMO proteases. Mendes AV, Grou CP, Azevedo JE, Pinto MP. Biochim Biophys Acta. 2015 Oct 29. pii: S0167-4889(15)00373-0. doi: 10.1016/j.bbamcr.2015.10.020. PubMed 26522917.
Backbone
  Vector backbone: pET-28a
  Backbone manufacturer: Novagen
  Backbone size w/o insert (bp): 5329
  Total vector size (bp): 7054
  Vector type: Bacterial Expression
Growth in bacteria
  Bacterial resistance: Kanamycin, 50 μg/mL
  Growth temperature: 37°C
  Growth strain: DH5alpha
  Copy number: Low Copy
Gene/Insert
  Gene/Insert name: SUMO1/sentrin specific peptidase 3 (alt name: SENP3)
  Species: H. sapiens (human)
  Insert size (bp): 1725
  Mutation: Gene optimised for E. coli expression (Genscript)
  GenBank ID: NM_015670.5
  Entrez Gene: SENP3 (a.k.a. SMT3IP1, SSP3, Ulp1)
  Promoter: T7
  Tag / fusion protein: Hexahistidine (N terminal on backbone)
  Cloning method: Restriction Enzyme; 5′ cloning site NdeI (not destroyed); 3′ cloning site BamHI (not destroyed)
  Sequencing primers: 5′ T7; 3′ T7term
Terms and licenses: Academic/Nonprofit Terms; Industry Terms: Not Available to Industry
How to cite: pET28a-HsSENP3 was a gift from Jorge Eduardo Azevedo (Addgene plasmid # 71467 ; http://n2t.net/addgene:71467 ; RRID:Addgene_71467)
