[The description below was written by a language model from this plasmid's Addgene catalogue record.]
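Description:
pET28a-HsSENP3 is a bacterial expression plasmid built on the Novagen pET-28a backbone, carrying the full-length coding sequence of human SENP3 (SUMO1/sentrin specific peptidase 3, also known as SMT3IP1 or SSP3), a member of the SENP family of SUMO proteases. The total construct is about 7.05 kb, of which roughly 1.7 kb is insert. It is selected with kanamycin and is recorded as low copy, consistent with the pBR322-type origin typical of pET vectors. No feature table accompanies the record, so the individual backbone elements are not itemised.

The SENP3 open reading frame is a synthetic version, codon-optimised for E. coli rather than the native cDNA sequence, and was inserted between the NdeI and BamHI sites, both of which remain intact. Cloning at NdeI places the gene in frame with the backbone-encoded N-terminal hexahistidine tag, allowing detection or nickel-affinity purification of the product. Transcription is driven by the T7 promoter, so expression depends on a supply of T7 RNA polymerase, either from a suitable lysogenic E. coli host or added in a cell-free system.

The stated purpose is to provide full-length human SENP3, with the T7 promoter making the plasmid suitable as a template for coupled in vitro transcription/translation. The associated study evaluated the activity and substrate specificity of the human SENP proteases, so the construct is a source of SENP3 protein for biochemical assays of SUMO processing and deconjugation.
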