>Addgene plasmid #71467 | pET28a-HsSENP3 | depositor full sequence | sequence record 129183 | T7_fwd
GAAATAATTTTGTTTAACTTTAAGAAGGAGATATACCATGGGCAGCAGCCATCATCATCATCATCACAGC
AGCGGCCTGGTGCCGCGCGGCAGCCATATGAAAGAGACTATACAAGGGACCGGGTCCTGGGGGCCTGAGC
CTCCTGGACCCGGCATACCCCCAGCTTACTCAAGTCCCAGGCGGGAGCGTCTTCGTTGGCCCCCACCTCC
CAAACCCCGACTCAAGTCAGGTGGAGGGTTTGGGCCAGATCCTGGGTCAGGGACCACAGTGCCAGCCAGA
CGCCTCCCTGTCCCCCGACCCTCTTTTGATGCCTCAGCAAGTGAAGAGGAGGAAGAAGAGGAGGAGGAGG
AGGATGAAGATGAAGAGGAGGAAGTGGCACC
