>Addgene plasmid #71467 | pET28a-HsSENP3 | depositor partial sequence | sequence record 129184 | SENP3_internal_rev
ATGAGGCTGCCATACGTTTGAGGATTCGTCCAAGATGCTCTGTACGCAGGTCACATGCTCCTCTCGCAGG
GGGCTGTGCTGGCCGGCTTTCTCCCCAGGCCTCTCTGCCTCTTCTGCCATGCCCAAATCTGAGCCCTGAA
AAAGCTCCTGGGCCACATGGTCCCCGATGCTGCACACATTGCTGATGAGGATGCTGGCATCAGGGGGTGC
CAAGCTGCGCTCCCCTTCTGGCCCAGATTGTCCCCCAAAACCGTTGGGCAGAGTACATGAAAGGAGGCCC
GAGTCAGGGTCCAGAGGAGACTTTGGAGTCCACCTGAGTCCATCTTCCTCCATGGGGGGCCCAGAGGGCA
CTGGTGGAGACCCTCTCACCCCATCCTCAGCCATGAGAGCACCTAGCAGACCCAGCCGGGGTGGAGGTGG
CCCCCGGGGGGAGTCAAAACGACAACAGGGGGATGGCACCTGTGGCGTCGCACCCCCTTGCTGGGGTGAA
AGATGGTTCTTGGGGTGTGCGAGGCCCCGCCGCCGGCCCCGGTGGCGCCCCCAAAGCTTCCAGTGGAATG
TCAGCGAGGTGCTTTTTGAGTAGAGCAGCATCCGGAAGGCTCTCATGGCTCGGCGGCGGCGCTGTGAGCA
GGTTTTTCGATGAGTGGGGCGGGAAGGGCGGGGCCGCTGGGAGGTTCCCAGCTGACTCCATCTTGGGGGC
AGCCTCCAAGCTGCCACTTCCTCCTCTTCATCTTCATCCTCCTCCTCCTCCTCTTCTTCCTCCTCTTCAC
TTGCTGAGGCATCAAAAGAGGGTCGGGGGACAGGGAGGCGTCTGGCTGGCACTGTGGTCCCTGACCCAGG
ATCTGGCCCAAACCCTCCACCTGACTTGAGTCGGGGTTTGGGAGGTGGGGGCCAACGAAGACGCTCCCGC
CTGGGACTTGAGTAAGCTGGGGGTAATGCCGGGTCCAGGAGGCTCACGCCCCCAGGACCCGGTCCCTTGT
ATAGTCTCTTTCATATGGCTGCCGCGCGGCACCAGGCCGCTGCTGTGATGATGATGATGATGGCTGCTGC
CCATGGT
