>Addgene plasmid #71467 | pET28a-HsSENP3 | depositor partial sequence | sequence record 129185 | T7term_rev
TCTTTCGGGCTTTGTTAGCAGCCGGATCTCAGTGGTGGTGGTGGTGGTGCTCGAGTGCGGCCGCAAGCTT
GTCGACGGAGCTCGAATTCGGATCCTCACACAGTGAGTTTGCAGTGACACAGCTCCTTGTAGATCTGCCG
ACGAAGTTTGGGCATGTCCTGCTGGGTGAAGCTGAATGGCTGAGACAGGGCCAGATGCTTGCAGTACTGC
AACACAAAAGCACCACAGTCACTGTCATTATTCTGCCTGGCCACATTCATTTTGAAGTAACCTTTCCAGC
CCTGGTGGAAATCCAGTCGGTCTTTCTTTACCGCCTCTGCCTGTAGATACTTGGCAATATGCTTAGGGCA
GCGGCGGTTTAGGGTACGCTGCGAGTCAAAATAGGTGATGGTGCGTCGCCTCACATCAACAGAGATGAGG
GACCAATGCACCTCCAGGTGGATGGGGATTAGCAGTAGCTCCTTATTGAAGATGTCCACGTTTTTGGTCC
ACCTTTTCACCCCATCATAACCCTTGGTACGGAGTTTATCATAGAAGAAACTATTGAAGAAATGCACCTT
TTCAGGGACTGTGTCCATGACCAGGTCTCCATACATGTTCATCACCTGGTCATTGAGCCAGTTCTGTCCA
TACAAGGTCCCCAAGTCATCCATGGTCAGCACGTGCCGCTTATAAGCCACTCGGAAGCCCCTCACCATGG
CATTGCCTGGCATCCGCTGGTAAGACTGGATCAGCTGCAACACCAGGCCCTTCCTGGAAGGGGTGGAAAA
CTCCTGCTGGAAAATGTCCTCCAGCTTCTCTACTACCTCATCAGTGCTGAGGGGTATGAGGCTGCCATAC
GTTTGAAGGAATTCGTCCAAGATGCTCTGTACGCAGGTCACATGCTCCTCTCGCAGGGGCTGTGCTGGCC
GGCTTTCTCCCCAGGCCTCTCTGCCTCTTCTGCCATGCCCAAATCTGAGCCCTGAAAAAGCTCCTGGGCC
ACATGGTCCCCGATGCTGCACACATTGCTGATGAGGATGCTGGCATCAGGGGTGCCA
