>Addgene plasmid #71467 | pET28a-HsSENP3 | addgene partial sequence | sequence record 132510 | T7 5'-TAATACGACTCACTATAGGG-3'
ACTTTAAGAAGGAGATATACCATGGGCAGCAGCCATCATCATCATCATCACAGCAGCGGCCTGGTGCCGC
GCGGCAGCCATATGAAAGAGACTATACAAGGGACCGGGTCCTGGGGGCCTGAGCCTCCTGGACCCGGCAT
ACCCCCAGCTTACTCAAGTCCCAGGCGGGAGCGTCTTCGTTGGCCCCCACCTCCCAAACCCCGACTCAAG
TCAGGTGGAGGGTTTGGGCCAGATCCTGGGTCAGGGACCACAGTGCCAGCCAGACGCCTCCCTGTCCCCC
GACCCTCTTTTGATGCCTCAGCAAGTGAAGAGGAGGAAGAAGAGGAGGAGGAGGAGGATGAAGATGAAGA
GGAGGAAGTGGCAGCTTGGAGGCTGCCCCCAAGATGGAGTCAGCTGGGAACCTCCCAGCGGCCCCGCCCT
TCCCGCCCCACTCATCGAAAAACCTGCTCACAGCGCCGCCGCCGAGCCATGAGAGCCTTCCGGATGCTGC
TCTACTCAAAAAGCACCTCGCTGACATTCCACTGGAAGCTTTGGGGGCGCCACCGGGGCCGGCGGCGGGG
CCTCGCACACCCCAAGAACCATCTTTCACCCCAGCAAGGGGGTGCGACGCCACAGGTGCCATCCCCCTGT
TGTCGTTTTGACTCCCCCCGGGGGCCACCTCCACCCCGGCTGGGTCTGCTAGGTGCTCTCATGGCTGA
