>Addgene plasmid #71467 | pET28a-HsSENP3 | addgene partial sequence | sequence record 132512 | T7term 5'-GCTAGTTATTGCTCAGCGG-3'
TTCGGGCTTTGTTAGCAGCCGGATCTCAGTGGTGGTGGTGGTGGTGCTCGAGTGCGGCCGCAAGCTTGTC
GACGGAGCTCGAATTCGGATCCTCACACAGTGAGTTTGCAGTGACACAGCTCCTTGTAGATCTGCCGACG
AAGTTTGGGCATGTCCTGCTGGGTGAAGCTGAATGGCTGAGACAGGGCCAGATGCTTGCAGTACTGCAAC
ACAAAAGCACCACAGTCACTGTCATTATTCTGCCTGGCCACATTCATTTTGAAGTAACCTTTCCAGCCCT
GGTGGAAATCCAGTCGGTCTTTCTTTACCGCCTCTGCCTGTAGATACTTGGCAATATGCTTAGGGCAGCG
GCGGTTTAGGGTACGCTGCGAGTCAAAATAGGTGATGGTGCGTCGCCTCACATCAACAGAGATGAGGGAC
CAATGCACCTCCAGGTGGATGGGGATTAGCAGTAGCTCCTTATTGAAGATGTCCACGTTTTTGGTCCACC
TTTTCACCCCATCATAACCCTTGGTACGGAGTTTATCATAGAAGAAACTATTGAAGAAATGCACCTTTTC
AGGGACTGTGTCCATGACCAGGTCTCCATACATGTTCATCACCTGGTCATTGAGCCAGTTCTGTCCATAC
AAGGTCCCCAAGTCATCCATGGTCAGCACGTGCCGCTTATAAGCCACTCGGAAGCCCCTCACCATGGCAT
TGCCTGGCATCCGCTGGTAAGACTGGATCAGCTGCAACACCAGGCCCTTCCTGGAAGGGGTGGAAAACTC
CTGCTGGAAAATGTCCTCCAGCTTCTCTACTACCTCATCAGTGCTGA
